>Addgene plasmid #155395 | ADAR | addgene full sequence | sequence record 375891 | Addgene NGS Result
GGCTCCGGTGCCCGTCAGTGGGCAGAGCGCACATCGCCCACAGTCCCCGAGAAGTTGGGGGGAGGGGTCG
GCAATTGAACCGGTGCCTAGAGAAGGTGGCGCGGGGTAAACTGGGAAAGTGATGTCGTGTACTGGCTCCG
CCTTTTTCCCGAGGGTGGGGGAGAACCGTATATAAGTGCAGTAGTCGCCGTGAACGTTCTTTTTCGCAAC
GGGTTTGCCGCCAGAACACAGGTAAGTGCCGTGTGTGGTTCCCGCGGGCCTGGCCTCTTTACGGGTTATG
GCCCTTGCGTGCCTTGAATTACTTCCACCTGGCTGCAGTACGTGATTCTTGATCCCGAGCTTCGGGTTGG
AAGTGGGTGGGAGAGTTCGAGGCCTTGCGCTTAAGGAGCCCCTTCGCCTCGTGCTTGAGTTGAGGCCTGG
CCTGGGCGCTGGGGCCGCCGCGTGCGAATCTGGTGGCACCTTCGCGCCTGTCTCGCTGCTTTCGATAAGT
CTCTAGCCATTTAAAATTTTTGATGACCTGCTGCGACGCTTTTTTTCTGGCAAGATAGTCTTGTAAATGC
GGGCCAAGATCTGCACACTGGTATTTCGGTTTTTGGGGCCGCGGGCGGCGACGGGGCCCGTGCGTCCCAG
CGCACATGTTCGGCGAGGCGGGGCCTGCGAGCGCGGCCACCGAGAATCGGACGGGGGTAGTCTCAAGCTG
GCCGGCCTGCTCTGGTGCCTGGCCTCGCGCCGCCGTGTATCGCCCCGCCCTGGGCGGCAAGGCTGGCCCG
GTCGGCACCAGTTGCGTGAGCGGAAAGATGGCCGCTTCCCGGCCCTGCTGCAGGGAGCTCAAAATGGAGG
ACGCGGCGCTCGGGAGAGCGGGCGGGTGAGTCACCCACACAAAGGAAAAGGGCCTTTCCGTCCTCAGCCG
TCGCTTCATGTGACTCCACGGAGTACCGGGCGCCGTCCAGGCACCTCGATTAGTTCTCGAGCTTTTGGAG
TACGTCGTCTTTAGGTTGGGGGGAGGGGTTTTATGCGATGGAGTTTCCCCACACTGAGTGGGTGGAGACT
GAAGTTAGGCCAGCTTGGCACTTGATGTAATTCTCCTTGGAATTTGCCCTTTTTGAGTTTGGATCTTGGT
TCATTCTCAAGCCTCAGACAGTGGTTCAAAGTTTTTTTCTTCCATTTCAGGTGTCGTGAGGAATTAGCTT
GGTACTAATACGACTCACTATAGGGAGACCCAAGCTGGCTAGGTAAGCTTGGTACCGAGCTCGGATCCAC
TAGTCCAGTGTGGTGGAATTCTGCAGATATCAACAAGTTTGTACAAAAAAGCAGGCTCCACCATGAATCC
GCGGCAGGGGTATTCCCTCAGCGGATACTACACCCATCCATTTCAAGGCTATGAGCACAGACAGCTCAGA
TACCAGCAGCCTGGGCCAGGATCTTCCCCCAGTAGTTTCCTGCTTAAGCAAATAGAATTTCTCAAGGGGC
AGCTCCCAGAAGCACCGGTGATTGGAAAGCAGACACCGTCACTGCCACCTTCCCTCCCAGGACTCCGGCC
AAGGTTTCCAGTACTACTTGCCTCCAGTACCAGAGGCAGGCAAGTGGACATCAGGGGTGTCCCCAGGGGC
GTGCATCTCGGAAGTCAGGGGCTCCAGAGAGGGTTCCAGCATCCTTCACCACGTGGCAGGAGTCTGCCAC
AGAGAGGTGTTGATTGCCTTTCCTCACATTTCCAGGAACTGAGTATCTACCAAGATCAGGAACAAAGGAT
CTTAAAGTTCCTGGAAGAGCTTGGGGAAGGGAAGGCCACCACAGCACATGATCTGTCTGGGAAACTTGGG
ACTCCGAAGAAAGAAATCAATCGAGTTTTATACTCCCTGGCAAAGAAGGGCAAGCTACAGAAAGAGGCAG
GAACACCCCCTTTGTGGAAAATCGCGGTCTCCACTCAGGCTTGGAACCAGCACAGCGGAGTGGTAAGACC
AGACGGTCATAGCCAAGGAGCCCCAAACTCAGACCCGAGTTTGGAACCGGAAGACAGAAACTCCACATCT
GTCTCAGAAGATCTTCTTGAGCCTTTTATTGCAGTCTCAGCTCAGGCTTGGAACCAGCACAGCGGAGTGG
TAAGACCAGACAGTCATAGCCAAGGATCCCCAAACTCAGACCCAGGTTTGGAACCTGAAGACAGCAACTC
CACATCTGCCTTGGAAGATCCTCTTGAGTTTTTAGACATGGCCGAGATCAAGGAGAAAATCTGCGACTAT
CTCTTCAATGTGTCTGACTCCTCTGCCCTGAATTTGGCTAAAAATATTGGCCTTACCAAGGCCCGAGATA
TAAATGCTGTGCTAATTGACATGGAAAGGCAGGGGGATGTCTATAGACAAGGGACAACCCCTCCCATATG
GCATTTGACAGACAAGAAGCGAGAGAGGATGCAAATCAAGAGAAATACGAACAGTGTTCCTGAAACCGCT
CCAGCTGCAATCCCTGAGACCAAAAGAAACGCAGAGTTCCTCACCTGTAATATACCCACATCAAATGCCT
CAAATAACATGGTAACCACAGAAAAAGTGGAGAATGGGCAGGAACCTGTCATAAAGTTAGAAAACAGGCA
AGAGGCCAGACCAGAACCAGCAAGACTGAAACCACCTGTTCATTACAATGGCCCCTCAAAAGCAGGGTAT
GTTGACTTTGAAAATGGCCAGTGGGCCACAGATGACATCCCAGATGACTTGAATAGTATCCGCGCAGCAC
CAGGTGAGTTTCGAGCCATCATGGAGATGCCCTCCTTCTACAGTCATGGCTTGCCACGGTGTTCACCCTA
CAAGAAACTGACAGAGTGCCAGCTGAAGAACCCCATCAGCGGGCTGTTAGAATATGCCCAGTTCGCTAGT
CAAACCTGTGAGTTCAACATGATAGAGCAGAGTGGACCACCCCATGAACCTCGATTTAAATTCCAGGTTG
TCATCAATGGCCGAGAGTTTCCCCCAGCTGAAGCTGGAAGCAAGAAAGTGGCCAAGCAGGATGCAGCTAT
GAAAGCCATGACAATTCTGCTAGAGGAAGCCAAAGCCAAGGACAGTGGAAAATCAGAAGAATCATCCCAC
TATTCCACAGAGAAAGAATCAGAGAAGACTGCAGAGTCCCAGACCCCCACCCCTTCAGCCACATCCTTCT
TTTCTGGGAAGAGCCCCGTCACCACACTGCTTGAGTGTATGCACAAATTGGGGAACTCCTGCGAATTCCG
TCTCCTGTCCAAAGAAGGCCCTGCCCATGAACCCAAGTTCCAATACTGTGTTGCAGTGGGAGCCCAAACT
TTCCCCAGTGTGAGTGCTCCCAGCAAGAAAGTGGCAAAGCAGATGGCCGCAGAGGAAGCCATGAAGGCCC
TGCATGGGGAGGCGACCAACTCCATGGCTTCTGATAACCAGCCTGAAGGTATGATCTCAGAGTCACTTGA
TAACTTGGAATCCATGATGCCCAACAAGGTCAGGAAGATTGGCGAGCTCGTGAGATACCTGAACACCAAC
CCTGTGGGTGGCCTTTTGGAGTACGCCCGCTCCCATGGCTTTGCTGCTGAATTCAAGTTGGTCGACCAGT
CCGGACCTCCTCACGAGCCCAAGTTCGTTTACCAAGCAAAAGTTGGGGGTCGCTGGTTCCCAGCCGTCTG
CGCACACAGCAAGAAGCAAGGCAAGCAGGAAGCAGCAGATGCGGCTCTCCGTGTCTTGATTGGGGAGAAC
GAGAAGGCAGAACGCATGGGTTTCACAGAGGTAACCCCAGTGACAGGGGCCAGTCTCAGAAGAACTATGC
TCCTCCTCTCAAGGTCCCCAGAAGCACAGCCAAAGACACTCCCTCTCACTGGCAGCACCTTCCATGACCA
GATAGCCATGCTGAGCCACCGGTGCTTCAACACTCTGACTAACAGCTTCCAGCCCTCCTTGCTCGGCCGC
AAGATTCTGGCCGCCATCATTATGAAAAAAGACTCTGAGGACATGGGTGTCGTCGTCAGCTTGGGAACAG
GGAATCGCTGTGTAAAAGGAGATTCTCTCAGCCTAAAAGGAGAAACTGTCAATGACTGCCATGCAGAAAT
AATCTCCCGGAGAGGCTTCATCAGGTTTCTCTACAGTGAGTTAATGAAATACAACTCCCAGACTGCGAAG
GATAGTATATTTGAACCTGCTAAGGGAGGAGAAAAGCTCCAAATAAAAAAGACTGTGTCATTCCATCTGT
ATATCAGCACTGCTCCGTGTGGAGATGGCGCCCTCTTTGACAAGTCCTGCAGCGACCGTGCTATGGAAAG
CACAGAATCCCGCCACTACCCTGTCTTCGAGAATCCCAAACAAGGAAAGCTCCGCACCAAGGTGGAGAAC
GGAGAAGGCACAATCCCTGTGGAATCCAGTGACATTGTGCCTACGTGGGATGGCATTCGGCTCGGGGAGA
GACTCCGTACCATGTCCTGTAGTGACAAAATCCTACGCTGGAACGTGCTGGGCCTGCAAGGGGCACTGTT
GACCCACTTCCTGCAGCCCATTTATCTCAAATCTGTCACATTGGGTTACCTTTTCAGCCAAGGGCATCTG
ACCCGTGCTATTTGCTGTCGTGTGACAAGAGATGGGAGTGCATTTGAGGATGGACTACGACATCCCTTTA
TTGTCAACCACCCCAAGGTTGGCAGAGTCAGCATATATGATTCCAAAAGGCAATCCGGGAAGACTAAGGA
GACAAGCGTCAACTGGTGTCTGGCTGATGGCTATGACCTGGAGATCCTGGACGGTACCAGAGGCACTGTG
GATGGGCCACGGAATGAATTGTCCCGGGTCTCCAAAAAGAACATTTTTCTTCTATTTAAGAAGCTCTGCT
CCTTCCGTTACCGCAGGGATCTACTGAGACTCTCCTATGGTGAGGCCAAGAAAGCTGCCCGTGACTACGA
GACGGCCAAGAACTACTTCAAAAAAGGCCTGAAGGATATGGGCTATGGGAACTGGATTAGCAAACCCCAG
GAGGAAAAGAACTTTTATCTCTGCCCAGTATTGGACCCAGCTTTCTTGTACAAAGTGGTTGATATCCAGC
ACAGTGGCGGCCGCTCGAGTCTAGAGGGCCCGCGGTTCGAAACCAGCGGAGGCGGCGGAAGCGGGGGAGG
AGGCAGCGGCGGAGGCGGCAGCGGGGGCGGCGGAAGCGCTACCGGTAAGCCTATCCCTAACCCTCTCCTC
GGTCTCGATTCTACGCGTACCGGTATGGCTTCTAACTTTACTCAGTTCGTTCTCGTCGACAATGGCGGAA
CTGGCGACGTGACTGTCGCCCCAAGCAACTTCGCTAACGGGGTCGCTGAATGGATCAGCTCTAACTCGCG
ATCACAGGCTTACAAAGTAACCTGTAGCGTTCGTCAGAGCTCTGCGCAGAATCGCAAATACACCATCAAA
GTCGAGGTGCCTAAAGTGGCAACCCAGACTGTTGGTGGTGAAGAGCTTCCTGTAGCCGGATGGAGATCTT
ACTTAAATATGGAACTAACCATTCCAATTTTCGCCACGAATTCCGACTGCGAGCTTATTGTTAAGGCAAT
GCAAGGTCTCCTAAAAGATGGAAACCCGATTCCCTCGGCCATCGCGGCCAACTCCGGCATCTACGGAGGT
GGAGGTGGATCTCGTACGGGTTAGTAATGAGTTTAAACCCGCTGATCAGCCTCGACTGTGCCTTCTAGTT
GCCAGCCATCTGTTGTTTGCCCCTCCCCCGTGCCTTCCTTGACCCTGGAAGGTGCCACTCCCACTGTCCT
TTCCTAATAAAATGAGGAAATTGCATCGCATTGTCTGAGTAGGTGTCATTCTATTCTGGGGGGTGGGGTG
GGGCAGGACAGCAAGGGGGAGGATTGGGAAGACAATAGCAGGCATGCTGGGGATGCGGTGGGCTCTATGG
CTTCTGAGGCGGAAAGAACCAGCTGGGGCTCTAGGGGGTATCCCC
[124 nt withheld, positions 5926-6049]
C
[91 nt withheld, positions 6051-6141]
AGGGTGATGGTTCACGTACCTAGAAGTTCCTATTCCGAAGTTCCTATTCTCTAGAAAGTATAGGAACTTC
CTTGGCCAAAAAGCCTGAACTCACCGCGACGTCTGTCGAGAAGTTTCTGATCGAAAAGTTCGACAGCGTC
TCCGACCTGATGCAGCTCTCGGAGGGCGAAGAATCTCGTGCTTTCAGCTTCGATGTAGGAGGGCGTGGAT
ATGTCCTGCGGGTAAATAGCTGCGCCGATGGTTTCTACAAAGATCGTTATGTTTATCGGCACTTTGCATC
GGCCGCGCTCCCGATTCCGGAAGTGCTTGACATTGGGGAATTCAGCGAGAGCCTGACCTATTGCATCTCC
CGCCGTGCACAGGGTGTCACGTTGCAAGACCTGCCTGAAACCGAACTGCCCGCTGTTCTGCAGCCGGTCG
CGGAGGCCATGGATGCGATCGCTGCGGCCGATCTTAGCCAGACGAGCGGGTTCGGCCCATTCGGACCGCA
AGGAATCGGTCAATACACTACATGGCGTGATTTCATATGCGCGATTGCTGATCCCCATGTGTATCACTGG
CAAACTGTGATGGACGACACCGTCAGTGCGTCCGTCGCGCAGGCTCTCGATGAGCTGATGCTTTGGGCCG
AGGACTGCCCCGAAGTCCGGCACCTCGTGCACGCGGATTTCGGCTCCAACAATGTCCTGACGGACAATGG
CCGCATAACAGCGGTCATTGACTGGAGCGAGGCGATGTTCGGGGATTCCCAATACGAGGTCGCCAACATC
TTCTTCTGGAGGCCGTGGTTGGCTTGTATGGAGCAGCAGACGCGCTACTTCGAGCGGAGGCATCCGGAGC
TTGCAGGATCGCCGCGGCTCCGGGCGTATATGCTCCGCATTGGTCTTGACCAACTCTATCAGAGCTTGGT
TGACGGCAATTTCGATGATGCAGCTTGGGCGCAGGGTCGATGCGACGCAATCGTCCGATCCGGAGCCGGG
ACTGTCGGGCGTACACAAATCGCCCGCAGAAGCGCGGCCGTCTGGACCGATGGCTGTGTAGAAGTACTCG
CCGATAGTGGAAACCGACGCCCCAGCACTCGTCCGAGGGCAAAGGAATAGCACGTACTACGAGATTTCGA
TTCCACCGCCGCCTTCTATGAAAGGTTGGGCTTCGGAATCGTTTTCCGGGACGCCGGCTGGATGATCCTC
CAGCGCGGGGATCTCATGCTGGAGTTCTTCGCCCACCCCAACTTGTTTATTGCAGCTTATAATGGTTACA
AATAAAGCAATAGCATCACAAATTTCACAAATAAAGCATTTTTTTCACTGCATTCTAGTTGTGGTTTGTC
CAAACTCATCAATGTATCTTATCATGTCTGTATACCGTCGACCTCTAGCTAGAGCTTGGCGTAATCATGG
TCATAGCTGTTTCCTGTGTGAAATTGTTATCCGCTCACAATTCCACACAACATACGAGCCGGAAGCATAA
AGTGTAAAGCCTGGGGTGCCTAATGAGTGAGCTAACTCACATTAATTGCGTTGCGCTCACTGCCCGCTTT
CCAGTCGGGAAACCTGTCGTGCCAGCTGCATTAATGAATCGGCCAACGCGCGGGGAGAGGCGGTTTGCGT
ATTGGGCGCTCTTCCGCTTCCTCGCTCACTGACTCGCTGCGCTCGGTCGTTCGGCTGCGGCGAGCGGTAT
CAGCTCACTCAAAGGCGGTAATACGGTTATCCACAGAATCAGGGGATAACGCAGGAAAGAACATGTGAGC
AAAAGGCCAGCAAAAGGCCAGGAACCGTAAAAAGGCCGCGTTGCTGGCGTTTTTCCATAGGCTCCGCCCC
CCTGACGAGCATCACAAAAATCGACGCTCAAGTCAGAGGTGGCGAAACCCGACAGGACTATAAAGATACC
AGGCGTTTCCCCCTGGAAGCTCCCTCGTGCGCTCTCCTGTTCCGACCCTGCCGCTTACCGGATACCTGTC
CGCCTTTCTCCCTTCGGGAAGCGTGGCGCTTTCTCATAGCTCACGCTGTAGGTATCTCAGTTCGGTGTAG
GTCGTTCGCTCCAAGCTGGGCTGTGTGCACGAACCCCCCGTTCAGCCCGACCGCTGCGCCTTATCCGGTA
ACTATCGTCTTGAGTCCAACCCGGTAAGACACGACTTATCGCCACTGGCAGCAGCCACTGGTAACAGGAT
TAGCAGAGCGAGGTATGTAGGCGGTGCTACAGAGTTCTTGAAGTGGTGGCCTAACTACGGCTACACTAGA
AGAACAGTATTTGGTATCTGCGCTCTGCTGAAGCCAGTTACCTTCGGAAAAAGAGTTGGTAGCTCTTGAT
CCGGCAAACAAACCACCGCTGGTAGCGGTGGTTTTTTTGTTTGCAAGCAGCAGATTACGCGCAGAAAAAA
AGGATCTCAAGAAGATCCTTTGATCTTTTCTACGGGGTCTGACGCTCAGTGGAACGAAAACTCACGTTAA
GGGATTTTGGTCATGAGATTATCAAAAAGGATCTTCACCTAGATCCTTTTAAATTAAAAATGAAGTTTTA
AATCAATCTAAAGTATATATGAGTAAACTTGGTCTGACAGTTACCAATGCTTAATCAGTGAGGCACCTAT
CTCAGCGATCTGTCTATTTCGTTCATCCATAGTTGCCTGACTCCCCGTCGTGTAGATAACTACGATACGG
GAGGGCTTACCATCTGGCCCCAGTGCTGCAATGATACCGCGAGACCCACGCTCACCGGCTCCAGATTTAT
CAGCAATAAACCAGCCAGCCGGAAGGGCCGAGCGCAGAAGTGGTCCTGCAACTTTATCCGCCTCCATCCA
GTCTATTAATTGTTGCCGGGAAGCTAGAGTAAGTAGTTCGCCAGTTAATAGTTTGCGCAACGTTGTTGCC
ATTGCTACAGGCATCGTGGTGTCACGCTCGTCGTTTGGTATGGCTTCATTCAGCTCCGGTTCCCAACGAT
CAAGGCGAGTTACATGATCCCCCATGTTGTGCAAAAAAGCGGTTAGCTCCTTCGGTCCTCCGATCGTTGT
CAGAAGTAAGTTGGCCGCAGTGTTATCACTCATGGTTATGGCAGCACTGCATAATTCTCTTACTGTCATG
CCATCCGTAAGATGCTTTTCTGTGACTGGTGAGTACTCAACCAAGTCATTCTGAGAATAGTGTATGCGGC
GACCGAGTTGCTCTTGCCCGGCGTCAATACGGGATAATACCGCGCCACATAGCAGAACTTTAAAAGTGCT
CATCATTGGAAAACGTTCTTCGGGGCGAAAACTCTCAAGGATCTTACCGCTGTTGAGATCCAGTTCGATG
TAACCCACTCGTGCACCCAACTGATCTTCAGCATCTTTTACTTTCACCAGCGTTTCTGGGTGAGCAAAAA
CAGGAAGGCAAAATGCCGCAAAAAAGGGAATAAGGGCGACACGGAAATGTTGAATACTCATACTCTTCCT
TTTTCAATATTATTGAAGCATTTATCAGGGTTATTGTCTCATGAGCGGATACATATTTGAATGTATTTAG
AAAAATAAACAAATAGGGGTTCCGCGCACATTTCCCCGAAAAGTGCCACCTGACGTCGACGGATCGGGAG
ATCTCCCGATCCCCTATGGTGCACTCTCAGTACAATCTGCTCTGATGCCGCATAGTTAAGCCAGTATCTG
CTCCCTGCTTGTGTGTTGGAGGTCGCTGAGTAGTGCGCGAGCAAAATTTAAGCTACAACAAGGCAAGGCT
TGACCGACAATTGCATGAAGAATCTGCTTAGGGTTAGGCGTTTTGCGCTGCTTCGCGATGTACGGGCCAG
ATATACGCGTTGACATTGATTATTGACTAGGCTTTTGCAAAAAGCTTTGCAAAGATGGATAAAGTTTTAA
ACAGAGAGGAATCTTTGCAGCTAATGGACCTTCTAGGTCTTGAAAGGAGTGGGAATT
Features (pLannotate 1.2.2; 24 found; start..end, strand, type, name):
      1..1179    +  promoter       EF-1α promoter: strong constitutive promoter for human elongation factor EF-1α
   1196..1214    +  promoter       T7 promoter: promoter for bacteriophage T7 RNA polymerase
   1293..1317    +  protein_bind   attB1: mutant version of attB; recombination site for the Gateway® BP reaction BP Clonase™
   1323..5000    +  CDS            ADAR: DSRAD_HUMAN - Also known as ADAR1, DSRAD, G1P1, IFI4. Experimental evidence at protein level: Swiss-Prot protein existence level 1. Catalyzes the hydrolytic deamination of adenosine to inosine in double-stranded RNA (dsRNA) referred to as A-to-I RNA editing (PubMed:7972084, PubMed:7565688, PubMed:12618436). This may affect gene expression and function in a number of ways that include mRNA translation by changing codons and hence the amino acid sequence of proteins; pre-mRNA splicing by altering splice site recognition sequences; RNA stability by changing sequences involved in nuclease recognit
   5005..5029    -  protein_bind   attB2: mutant version of attB; recombination site for the Gateway® BP reaction BP Clonase™
   5154..5195    +  CDS            V5 tag: epitope tag from simian virus 5
   5208..5594    +  CDS            MS2: bacteriophage MS2 coat protein binds to a specific stem-loop structure in the viral RNA (Peabody, 1993)
   5656..5880    +  polyA_signal   bGH poly(A) signal: bovine growth hormone polyadenylation signal
   5884..5905    +  promoter       SV40 promoter (fragment): SV40 enhancer and early promoter
   5926..6159    +  rep_origin     f1 ori (fragment) (sequence partly withheld): f1 bacteriophage origin of replication; arrow indicates direction of (+) strand synthesis
   6164..6211    +  protein_bind   FRT: FLP-mediated recombination occurs in the 8-bp core sequence TCTAGAAA (Turan and Bode, 2011). FLP recombinase from the Saccharomyces cerevisiae 2μ plasmid
   6219..7241    +  CDS            HygR: aminoglycoside phosphotransferase from E. coli; aph(4)-Ia; confers resistance to hygromycin
   7251..7376    +  CDS            ble (fragment): BLE_KLEPN - Experimental evidence at protein level: Swiss-Prot protein existence level 1. Binding protein with a strong affinity to the bleomycin family of antibiotics. Binds to CL990; an antimitotic-antibiotic compound. From Klebsiella pneumoniae.
   7371..7492    +  polyA_signal   SV40 poly(A) signal: SV40 polyadenylation signal
   7565..7581    -  protein_bind   lac operator: The lac repressor binds to the lac operator to inhibit transcription in E. coli. This inhibition can be relieved by adding lactose or isopropyl-β-D-thiogalactopyranoside (IPTG). lac repressor encoded by lacI
   7589..7619    -  promoter       lac promoter: promoter for the E. coli lac operon
   7634..7655    -  protein_bind   CAP binding site: CAP binding activates transcription in the presence of cAMP. E. coli catabolite activator protein
   7668..7760    -  CDS            lacI (fragment): lac repressor; lacI; The lac repressor binds to the lac operator to inhibit transcription in E. coli. This inhibition can be relieved by adding lactose or isopropyl-β-D-thiogalactopyranoside (IPTG).
   7943..8531    -  rep_origin     ori: high-copy-number ColE1/pMB1/pBR322/pUC origin of replication
   8702..9562    -  CDS            AmpR: β-lactamase; bla; confers resistance to ampicillin, carbenicillin, and related antibiotics
   9563..9667    -  promoter       AmpR promoter: bla
   9726..9778    -  misc_feature   bom (fragment): basis of mobility region from pBR322
   9933..9951    +  enhancer       CMV enhancer (fragment): human cytomegalovirus immediate early enhancer
   9976..10042   +  CDS            small t antigen (fragment): SV40 (simian virus 40) small t antigen
