>Addgene plasmid #155395 | ADAR | addgene full sequence | sequence record 402755 | Addgene NGS Result
GCCCCAAACTCAGACCCGAGTTTGGAACCGGAAGACAGAAACTCCACATCTGTCTCAGAAGATCTTCTTG
AGCCTTTTATTGCAGTCTCAGCTCAGGCTTGGAACCAGCACAGCGGAGTGGTAAGACCAGACAGTCATAG
CCAAGGATCCCCAAACTCAGACCCAGGTTTGGAACCTGAAGACAGCAACTCCACATCTGCCTTGGAAGAT
CCTCTTGAGTTTTTAGACATGGCCGAGATCAAGGAGAAAATCTGCGACTATCTCTTCAATGTGTCTGACT
CCTCTGCCCTGAATTTGGCTAAAAATATTGGCCTTACCAAGGCCCGAGATATAAATGCTGTGCTAATTGA
CATGGAAAGGCAGGGGGATGTCTATAGACAAGGGACAACCCCTCCCATATGGCATTTGACAGCACATGAT
CTGTCTGGGAAACTTGGGACTCCGAAGAAAGAAATCAATCGAGTTTTATACTCCCTGGCAAAGAAGGGCA
AGCTACAGAAAGAGGCAGGAACACCCCCTTTGTGGAAAATCGCGGTCTCCACTCAGGCTTGGAACCAGCA
CAGCGGAGTGGTAAGACCAGACGGTCATAGCCAAGGAGCCCCAAACTCAGACCCGAGTTTGGAACCGGAA
GACAGAAACTCCACATCTGTCTCAGAAGATCTTCTTGAGCCTTTTATTGCAGTCTCAGCTCAGGCTTGGA
ACCAGCACAGCGGAGTGGTAAGACCAGACAGTCATAGCCAAGGATCCCCAAACTCAGACCCAGGTTTGGA
ACCTGAAGACAGCAACTCCACATCTGCCTTGGAAGATCCTCTTGAGTTTTTAGACATGGCCGAGATCAAG
GAGAAAATCTGCGACTATCTCTTCAATGTGTCTGACTCCTCTGCCCTGAATTTGGCTAAAAATATTGGCC
TTACCAAGGCCCGAGATATAAATGCTGTGCTAATTGACATGGAAAGGCAGGGGGATGTCTATAGACAAGG
GACAACCCCTCCCATATGGCATTTGACAGACAAGAAGCGAGAGAGGATGCAAATCAAGAGAAATACGAAC
AGTGTTCCTGAAACCGCTCCAGCTGCAATCCCTGAGACCAAAAGAAACGCAGAGTTCCTCACCTGTAATA
TACCCACATCAAATGCCTCAAATAACATGGTAACCACAGAAAAAGTGGAGAATGGGCAGGAACCTGTCAT
AAAGTTAGAAAACAGGCAAGAGGCCAGACCAGAACCAGCAAGACTGAAACCACCTGTTCATTACAATGGC
CCCTCAAAAGCAGGGTATGTTGACTTTGAAAATGGCCAGTGGGCCACAGATGACATCCCAGATGACTTGA
ATAGTATCCGCGCAGCACCAGGTGAGTTTCGAGCCATCATGGAGATGCCCTCCTTCTACAGTCATGGCTT
GCCACGGTGTTCACCCTACAAGAAACTGACAGAGTGCCAGCTGAAGAACCCCATCAGCGGGCTGTTAGAA
TATGCCCAGTTCGCTAGTCAAACCTGTGAGTTCAACATGATAGAGCAGAGTGGACCACCCCATGAACCTC
GATTTAAATTCCAGGTTGTCATCAATGGCCGAGAGTTTCCCCCAGCTGAAGCTGGAAGCAAGAAAGTGGC
CAAGCAGGATGCAGCTATGAAAGCCATGACAATTCTGCTAGAGGAAGCCAAAGCCAAGGACAGTGGAAAA
TCAGAAGAATCATCCCACTATTCCACAGAGAAAGAATCAGAGAAGACTGCAGAGTCCCAGACCCCCACCC
CTTCAGCCACATCCTTCTTTTCTGGGAAGAGCCCCGTCACCACACTGCTTGAGTGTATGCACAAATTGGG
GAACTCCTGCGAATTCCGTCTCCTGTCCAAAGAAGGCCCTGCCCATGAACCCAAGTTCCAATACTGTGTT
GCAGTGGGAGCCCAAACTTTCCCCAGTGTGAGTGCTCCCAGCAAGAAAGTGGCAAAGCAGATGGCCGCAG
AGGAAGCCATGAAGGCCCTGCATGGGGAGGCGACCAACTCCATGGCTTCTGATAACCAGCCTGAAGGTAT
GATCTCAGAGTCACTTGATAACTTGGAATCCATGATGCCCAACAAGGTCAGGAAGATTGGCGAGCTCGTG
AGATACCTGAACACCAACCCTGTGGGTGGCCTTTTGGAGTACGCCCGCTCCCATGGCTTTGCTGCTGAAT
TCAAGTTGGTCGACCAGTCCGGACCTCCTCACGAGCCCAAGTTCGTTTACCAAGCAAAAGTTGGGGGTCG
CTGGTTCCCAGCCGTCTGCGCACACAGCAAGAAGCAAGGCAAGCAGGAAGCAGCAGATGCGGCTCTCCGT
GTCTTGATTGGGGAGAACGAGAAGGCAGAACGCATGGGTTTCACAGAGGTAACCCCAGTGACAGGGGCCA
GTCTCAGAAGAACTATGCTCCTCCTCTCAAGGTCCCCAGAAGCACAGCCAAAGACACTCCCTCTCACTGG
CAGCACCTTCCATGACCAGATAGCCATGCTGAGCCACCGGTGCTTCAACACTCTGACTAACAGCTTCCAG
CCCTCCTTGCTCGGCCGCAAGATTCTGGCCGCCATCATTATGAAAAAAGACTCTGAGGACATGGGTGTCG
TCGTCAGCTTGGGAACAGGGAATCGCTGTGTAAAAGGAGATTCTCTCAGCCTAAAAGGAGAAACTGTCAA
TGACTGCCATGCAGAAATAATCTCCCGGAGAGGCTTCATCAGGTTTCTCTACAGTGAGTTAATGAAATAC
AACTCCCAGACTGCGAAGGATAGTATATTTGAACCTGCTAAGGGAGGAGAAAAGCTCCAAATAAAAAAGA
CTGTGTCATTCCATCTGTATATCAGCACTGCTCCGTGTGGAGATGGCGCCCTCTTTGACAAGTCCTGCAG
CGACCGTGCTATGGAAAGCACAGAATCCCGCCACTACCCTGTCTTCGAGAATCCCAAACAAGGAAAGCTC
CGCACCAAGGTGGAGAACGGAGAAGGCACAATCCCTGTGGAATCCAGTGACATTGTGCCTACGTGGGATG
GCATTCGGCTCGGGGAGAGACTCCGTACCATGTCCTGTAGTGACAAAATCCTACGCTGGAACGTGCTGGG
CCTGCAAGGGGCACTGTTGACCCACTTCCTGCAGCCCATTTATCTCAAATCTGTCACATTGGGTTACCTT
TTCAGCCAAGGGCATCTGACCCGTGCTATTTGCTGTCGTGTGACAAGAGATGGGAGTGCATTTGAGGATG
GACTACGACATCCCTTTATTGTCAACCACCCCAAGGTTGGCAGAGTCAGCATATATGATTCCAAAAGGCA
ATCCGGGAAGACTAAGGAGACAAGCGTCAACTGGTGTCTGGCTGATGGCTATGACCTGGAGATCCTGGAC
GGTACCAGAGGCACTGTGGATGGGCCACGGAATGAATTGTCCCGGGTCTCCAAAAAGAACATTTTTCTTC
TATTTAAGAAGCTCTGCTCCTTCCGTTACCGCAGGGATCTACTGAGACTCTCCTATGGTGAGGCCAAGAA
AGCTGCCCGTGACTACGAGACGGCCAAGAACTACTTCAAAAAAGGCCTGAAGGATATGGGCTATGGGAAC
TGGATTAGCAAACCCCAGGAGGAAAAGAACTTTTATCTCTGCCCAGTATTGGACCCAGCTTTCTTGTACA
AAGTGGTTGATATCCAGCACAGTGGCGGCCGCTCGAGTCTAGAGGGCCCGCGGTTCGAAACCAGCGGAGG
CGGCGGAAGCGGGGGAGGAGGCAGCGGCGGAGGCGGCAGCGGGGGCGGCGGAAGCGCTACCGGTAAGCCT
ATCCCTAACCCTCTCCTCGGTCTCGATTCTACGCGTACCGGTATGGCTTCTAACTTTACTCAGTTCGTTC
TCGTCGACAATGGCGGAACTGGCGACGTGACTGTCGCCCCAAGCAACTTCGCTAACGGGGTCGCTGAATG
GATCAGCTCTAACTCGCGATCACAGGCTTACAAAGTAACCTGTAGCGTTCGTCAGAGCTCTGCGCAGAAT
CGCAAATACACCATCAAAGTCGAGGTGCCTAAAGTGGCAACCCAGACTGTTGGTGGTGAAGAGCTTCCTG
TAGCCGGATGGAGATCTTACTTAAATATGGAACTAACCATTCCAATTTTCGCCACGAATTCCGACTGCGA
GCTTATTGTTAAGGCAATGCAAGGTCTCCTAAAAGATGGAAACCCGATTCCCTCGGCCATCGCGGCCAAC
TCCGGCATCTACGGAGGTGGAGGTGGATCTCGTACGGGTTAGTAATGAGTTTAAACCCGCTGATCAGCCT
CGACTGTGCCTTCTAGTTGCCAGCCATCTGTTGTTTGCCCCTCCCCCGTGCCTTCCTTGACCCTGGAAGG
TGCCACTCCCACTGTCCTTTCCTAATAAAATGAGGAAATTGCATCGCATTGTCTGAGTAGGTGTCATTCT
ATTCTGGGGGGTGGGGTGGGGCAGGACAGCAAGGGGGAGGATTGGGAAGACAATAGCAGGCATGCTGGGG
ATGCGGTGGGCTCTATGGCTTCTGAGGCGGAAAGAACCAGCTGGGGCTCTAGGGGGTATCCCC
[124 nt withheld, positions 4544-4667]
C
[91 nt withheld, positions 4669-4759]
AGGGTGATGGTTCACGTACCTAGAAGTTCCTATTCCGAAGTTCCTATTCTCTAGAAAGTATAGGAACTTC
CTTGGCCAAAAAGCCTGAACTCACCGCGACGTCTGTCGAGAAGTTTCTGATCGAAAAGTTCGACAGCGTC
TCCGACCTGATGCAGCTCTCGGAGGGCGAAGAATCTCGTGCTTTCAGCTTCGATGTAGGAGGGCGTGGAT
ATGTCCTGCGGGTAAATAGCTGCGCCGATGGTTTCTACAAAGATCGTTATGTTTATCGGCACTTTGCATC
GGCCGCGCTCCCGATTCCGGAAGTGCTTGACATTGGGGAATTCAGCGAGAGCCTGACCTATTGCATCTCC
CGCCGTGCACAGGGTGTCACGTTGCAAGACCTGCCTGAAACCGAACTGCCCGCTGTTCTGCAGCCGGTCG
CGGAGGCCATGGATGCGATCGCTGCGGCCGATCTTAGCCAGACGAGCGGGTTCGGCCCATTCGGACCGCA
AGGAATCGGTCAATACACTACATGGCGTGATTTCATATGCGCGATTGCTGATCCCCATGTGTATCACTGG
CAAACTGTGATGGACGACACCGTCAGTGCGTCCGTCGCGCAGGCTCTCGATGAGCTGATGCTTTGGGCCG
AGGACTGCCCCGAAGTCCGGCACCTCGTGCACGCGGATTTCGGCTCCAACAATGTCCTGACGGACAATGG
CCGCATAACAGCGGTCATTGACTGGAGCGAGGCGATGTTCGGGGATTCCCAATACGAGGTCGCCAACATC
TTCTTCTGGAGGCCGTGGTTGGCTTGTATGGAGCAGCAGACGCGCTACTTCGAGCGGAGGCATCCGGAGC
TTGCAGGATCGCCGCGGCTCCGGGCGTATATGCTCCGCATTGGTCTTGACCAACTCTATCAGAGCTTGGT
TGACGGCAATTTCGATGATGCAGCTTGGGCGCAGGGTCGATGCGACGCAATCGTCCGATCCGGAGCCGGG
ACTGTCGGGCGTACACAAATCGCCCGCAGAAGCGCGGCCGTCTGGACCGATGGCTGTGTAGAAGTACTCG
CCGATAGTGGAAACCGACGCCCCAGCACTCGTCCGAGGGCAAAGGAATAGCACGTACTACGAGATTTCGA
TTCCACCGCCGCCTTCTATGAAAGGTTGGGCTTCGGAATCGTTTTCCGGGACGCCGGCTGGATGATCCTC
CAGCGCGGGGATCTCATGCTGGAGTTCTTCGCCCACCCCAACTTGTTTATTGCAGCTTATAATGGTTACA
AATAAAGCAATAGCATCACAAATTTCACAAATAAAGCATTTTTTTCACTGCATTCTAGTTGTGGTTTGTC
CAAACTCATCAATGTATCTTATCATGTCTGTATACCGTCGACCTCTAGCTAGAGCTTGGCGTAATCATGG
TCATAGCTGTTTCCTGTGTGAAATTGTTATCCGCTCACAATTCCACACAACATACGAGCCGGAAGCATAA
AGTGTAAAGCCTGGGGTGCCTAATGAGTGAGCTAACTCACATTAATTGCGTTGCGCTCACTGCCCGCTTT
CCAGTCGGGAAACCTGTCGTGCCAGCTGCATTAATGAATCGGCCAACGCGCGGGGAGAGGCGGTTTGCGT
ATTGGGCGCTCTTCCGCTTCCTCGCTCACTGACTCGCTGCGCTCGGTCGTTCGGCTGCGGCGAGCGGTAT
CAGCTCACTCAAAGGCGGTAATACGGTTATCCACAGAATCAGGGGATAACGCAGGAAAGAACATGTGAGC
AAAAGGCCAGCAAAAGGCCAGGAACCGTAAAAAGGCCGCGTTGCTGGCGTTTTTCCATAGGCTCCGCCCC
CCTGACGAGCATCACAAAAATCGACGCTCAAGTCAGAGGTGGCGAAACCCGACAGGACTATAAAGATACC
AGGCGTTTCCCCCTGGAAGCTCCCTCGTGCGCTCTCCTGTTCCGACCCTGCCGCTTACCGGATACCTGTC
CGCCTTTCTCCCTTCGGGAAGCGTGGCGCTTTCTCATAGCTCACGCTGTAGGTATCTCAGTTCGGTGTAG
GTCGTTCGCTCCAAGCTGGGCTGTGTGCACGAACCCCCCGTTCAGCCCGACCGCTGCGCCTTATCCGGTA
ACTATCGTCTTGAGTCCAACCCGGTAAGACACGACTTATCGCCACTGGCAGCAGCCACTGGTAACAGGAT
TAGCAGAGCGAGGTATGTAGGCGGTGCTACAGAGTTCTTGAAGTGGTGGCCTAACTACGGCTACACTAGA
AGAACAGTATTTGGTATCTGCGCTCTGCTGAAGCCAGTTACCTTCGGAAAAAGAGTTGGTAGCTCTTGAT
CCGGCAAACAAACCACCGCTGGTAGCGGTGGTTTTTTTGTTTGCAAGCAGCAGATTACGCGCAGAAAAAA
AGGATCTCAAGAAGATCCTTTGATCTTTTCTACGGGGTCTGACGCTCAGTGGAACGAAAACTCACGTTAA
GGGATTTTGGTCATGAGATTATCAAAAAGGATCTTCACCTAGATCCTTTTAAATTAAAAATGAAGTTTTA
AATCAATCTAAAGTATATATGAGTAAACTTGGTCTGACAGTTACCAATGCTTAATCAGTGAGGCACCTAT
CTCAGCGATCTGTCTATTTCGTTCATCCATAGTTGCCTGACTCCCCGTCGTGTAGATAACTACGATACGG
GAGGGCTTACCATCTGGCCCCAGTGCTGCAATGATACCGCGAGACCCACGCTCACCGGCTCCAGATTTAT
CAGCAATAAACCAGCCAGCCGGAAGGGCCGAGCGCAGAAGTGGTCCTGCAACTTTATCCGCCTCCATCCA
GTCTATTAATTGTTGCCGGGAAGCTAGAGTAAGTAGTTCGCCAGTTAATAGTTTGCGCAACGTTGTTGCC
ATTGCTACAGGCATCGTGGTGTCACGCTCGTCGTTTGGTATGGCTTCATTCAGCTCCGGTTCCCAACGAT
CAAGGCGAGTTACATGATCCCCCATGTTGTGCAAAAAAGCGGTTAGCTCCTTCGGTCCTCCGATCGTTGT
CAGAAGTAAGTTGGCCGCAGTGTTATCACTCATGGTTATGGCAGCACTGCATAATTCTCTTACTGTCATG
CCATCCGTAAGATGCTTTTCTGTGACTGGTGAGTACTCAACCAAGTCATTCTGAGAATAGTGTATGCGGC
GACCGAGTTGCTCTTGCCCGGCGTCAATACGGGATAATACCGCGCCACATAGCAGAACTTTAAAAGTGCT
CATCATTGGAAAACGTTCTTCGGGGCGAAAACTCTCAAGGATCTTACCGCTGTTGAGATCCAGTTCGATG
TAACCCACTCGTGCACCCAACTGATCTTCAGCATCTTTTACTTTCACCAGCGTTTCTGGGTGAGCAAAAA
CAGGAAGGCAAAATGCCGCAAAAAAGGGAATAAGGGCGACACGGAAATGTTGAATACTCATACTCTTCCT
TTTTCAATATTATTGAAGCATTTATCAGGGTTATTGTCTCATGAGCGGATACATATTTGAATGTATTTAG
AAAAATAAACAAATAGGGGTTCCGCGCACATTTCCCCGAAAAGTGCCACCTGACGTCGACGGATCGGGAG
ATCTCCCGATCCCCTATGGTGCACTCTCAGTACAATCTGCTCTGATGCCGCATAGTTAAGCCAGTATCTG
CTCCCTGCTTGTGTGTTGGAGGTCGCTGAGTAGTGCGCGAGCAAAATTTAAGCTACAACAAGGCAAGGCT
TGACCGACAATTGCATGAAGAATCTGCTTAGGGTTAGGCGTTTTGCGCTGCTTCGCGATGTACGGGCCAG
ATATACGCGTTGACATTGATTATTGACTAGGCTTTTGCAAAAAGCTTTGCAAAGATGGATAAAGTTTTAA
ACAGAGAGGAATCTTTGCAGCTAATGGACCTTCTAGGTCTTGAAAGGAGTGGGAATTGGCTCCGGTGCCC
GTCAGTGGGCAGAGCGCACATCGCCCACAGTCCCCGAGAAGTTGGGGGGAGGGGTCGGCAATTGAACCGG
TGCCTAGAGAAGGTGGCGCGGGGTAAACTGGGAAAGTGATGTCGTGTACTGGCTCCGCCTTTTTCCCGAG
GGTGGGGGAGAACCGTATATAAGTGCAGTAGTCGCCGTGAACGTTCTTTTTCGCAACGGGTTTGCCGCCA
GAACACAGGTAAGTGCCGTGTGTGGTTCCCGCGGGCCTGGCCTCTTTACGGGTTATGGCCCTTGCGTGCC
TTGAATTACTTCCACCTGGCTGCAGTACGTGATTCTTGATCCCGAGCTTCGGGTTGGAAGTGGGTGGGAG
AGTTCGAGGCCTTGCGCTTAAGGAGCCCCTTCGCCTCGTGCTTGAGTTGAGGCCTGGCCTGGGCGCTGGG
GCCGCCGCGTGCGAATCTGGTGGCACCTTCGCGCCTGTCTCGCTGCTTTCGATAAGTCTCTAGCCATTTA
AAATTTTTGATGACCTGCTGCGACGCTTTTTTTCTGGCAAGATAGTCTTGTAAATGCGGGCCAAGATCTG
CACACTGGTATTTCGGTTTTTGGGGCCGCGGGCGGCGACGGGGCCCGTGCGTCCCAGCGCACATGTTCGG
CGAGGCGGGGCCTGCGAGCGCGGCCACCGAGAATCGGACGGGGGTAGTCTCAAGCTGGCCGGCCTGCTCT
GGTGCCTGGCCTCGCGCCGCCGTGTATCGCCCCGCCCTGGGCGGCAAGGCTGGCCCGGTCGGCACCAGTT
GCGTGAGCGGAAAGATGGCCGCTTCCCGGCCCTGCTGCAGGGAGCTCAAAATGGAGGACGCGGCGCTCGG
GAGAGCGGGCGGGTGAGTCACCCACACAAAGGAAAAGGGCCTTTCCGTCCTCAGCCGTCGCTTCATGTGA
CTCCACGGAGTACCGGGCGCCGTCCAGGCACCTCGATTAGTTCTCGAGCTTTTGGAGTACGTCGTCTTTA
GGTTGGGGGGAGGGGTTTTATGCGATGGAGTTTCCCCACACTGAGTGGGTGGAGACTGAAGTTAGGCCAG
CTTGGCACTTGATGTAATTCTCCTTGGAATTTGCCCTTTTTGAGTTTGGATCTTGGTTCATTCTCAAGCC
TCAGACAGTGGTTCAAAGTTTTTTTCTTCCATTTCAGGTGTCGTGAGGAATTAGCTTGGTACTAATACGA
CTCACTATAGGGAGACCCAAGCTGGCTAGGTAAGCTTGGTACCGAGCTCGGATCCACTAGTCCAGTGTGG
TGGAATTCTGCAGATATCAACAAGTTTGTACAAAAAAGCAGGCTCCACCATGAATCCGCGGCAGGGGTAT
TCCCTCAGCGGATACTACACCCATCCATTTCAAGGCTATGAGCACAGACAGCTCAGATACCAGCAGCCTG
GGCCAGGATCTTCCCCCAGTAGTTTCCTGCTTAAGCAAATAGAATTTCTCAAGGGGCAGCTCCCAGAAGC
ACCGGTGATTGGAAAGCAGACACCGTCACTGCCACCTTCCCTCCCAGGACTCCGGCCAAGGTTTCCAGTA
CTACTTGCCTCCAGTACCAGAGGCAGGCAAGTGGACATCAGGGGTGTCCCCAGGGGCGTGCATCTCGGAA
GTCAGGGGCTCCAGAGAGGGTTCCAGCATCCTTCACCACGTGGCAGGAGTCTGCCACAGAGAGGTGTTGA
TTGCCTTTCCTCACATTTCCAGGAACTGAGTATCTACCAAGATCAGGAACAAAGGATCTTAAAGTTCCTG
GAAGAGCTTGGGGAAGGGAAGGCCACCACAGCACATGATCTGTCTGGGAAACTTGGGACTCCGAAGAAAG
AAATCAATCGAGTTTTATACTCCCTGGCAAAGAAGGGCAAGCTACAGAAAGAGGCAGGAACACCCCCTTT
GTGGAAAATCGCGGTCTCCACTCAGGCTTGGAACCAGCACAGCGGAGTGGTAAGACCAGACGGTCATAGC
CAAGGA
Features (pLannotate 1.2.2; 24 found; start..end, strand, type, name):
   3623..3647    -  protein_bind   attB2: mutant version of attB; recombination site for the Gateway® BP reaction BP Clonase™
   3772..3813    +  CDS            V5 tag: epitope tag from simian virus 5
   3826..4212    +  CDS            MS2: bacteriophage MS2 coat protein binds to a specific stem-loop structure in the viral RNA (Peabody, 1993)
   4274..4498    +  polyA_signal   bGH poly(A) signal: bovine growth hormone polyadenylation signal
   4502..4523    +  promoter       SV40 promoter (fragment): SV40 enhancer and early promoter
   4544..4777    +  rep_origin     f1 ori (fragment) (sequence partly withheld): f1 bacteriophage origin of replication; arrow indicates direction of (+) strand synthesis
   4782..4829    +  protein_bind   FRT: FLP-mediated recombination occurs in the 8-bp core sequence TCTAGAAA (Turan and Bode, 2011). FLP recombinase from the Saccharomyces cerevisiae 2μ plasmid
   4837..5859    +  CDS            HygR: aminoglycoside phosphotransferase from E. coli; aph(4)-Ia; confers resistance to hygromycin
   5869..5994    +  CDS            ble (fragment): BLE_KLEPN - Experimental evidence at protein level: Swiss-Prot protein existence level 1. Binding protein with a strong affinity to the bleomycin family of antibiotics. Binds to CL990; an antimitotic-antibiotic compound. From Klebsiella pneumoniae.
   5989..6110    +  polyA_signal   SV40 poly(A) signal: SV40 polyadenylation signal
   6183..6199    -  protein_bind   lac operator: The lac repressor binds to the lac operator to inhibit transcription in E. coli. This inhibition can be relieved by adding lactose or isopropyl-β-D-thiogalactopyranoside (IPTG). lac repressor encoded by lacI
   6207..6237    -  promoter       lac promoter: promoter for the E. coli lac operon
   6252..6273    -  protein_bind   CAP binding site: CAP binding activates transcription in the presence of cAMP. E. coli catabolite activator protein
   6286..6378    -  CDS            lacI (fragment): lac repressor; lacI; The lac repressor binds to the lac operator to inhibit transcription in E. coli. This inhibition can be relieved by adding lactose or isopropyl-β-D-thiogalactopyranoside (IPTG).
   6561..7149    -  rep_origin     ori: high-copy-number ColE1/pMB1/pBR322/pUC origin of replication
   7320..8180    -  CDS            AmpR: β-lactamase; bla; confers resistance to ampicillin, carbenicillin, and related antibiotics
   8181..8285    -  promoter       AmpR promoter: bla
   8344..8396    -  misc_feature   bom (fragment): basis of mobility region from pBR322
   8551..8569    +  enhancer       CMV enhancer (fragment): human cytomegalovirus immediate early enhancer
   8594..8660    +  CDS            small t antigen (fragment): SV40 (simian virus 40) small t antigen
   8667..9845    +  promoter       EF-1α promoter: strong constitutive promoter for human elongation factor EF-1α
   9862..9880    +  promoter       T7 promoter: promoter for bacteriophage T7 RNA polymerase
   9959..9983    +  protein_bind   attB1: mutant version of attB; recombination site for the Gateway® BP reaction BP Clonase™
   9989..3618    +  CDS            ADAR (across the origin): DSRAD_HUMAN - Also known as ADAR1, DSRAD, G1P1, IFI4. Experimental evidence at protein level: Swiss-Prot protein existence level 1. Catalyzes the hydrolytic deamination of adenosine to inosine in double-stranded RNA (dsRNA) referred to as A-to-I RNA editing (PubMed:7972084, PubMed:7565688, PubMed:12618436). This may affect gene expression and function in a number of ways that include mRNA translation by changing codons and hence the amino acid sequence of proteins; pre-mRNA splicing by altering splice site recognition sequences; RNA stability by changing sequences involved in nuclease recognit
