[The description below was written by a language model from this plasmid's Addgene catalogue record and pLannotate feature annotations shown in this document.]
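Description:
ADAR is a mammalian expression plasmid built by Gateway recombination into the destination backbone E2.pEF5-DEST-FL-V5-MCP. It carries the full-length, unmutated human ADAR (ADAR1) open reading frame, which encodes the double-stranded RNA adenosine deaminase responsible for A-to-I editing. The ORF sits between attB1 and attB2 sites and is driven by the strong constitutive EF-1α promoter. A T7 promoter lies just upstream of attB1. Downstream of attB2 the backbone supplies a V5 epitope tag followed by the bacteriophage MS2 coat protein (MCP), giving a C-terminal V5-MCP fusion, and the transcript ends at a bGH polyadenylation signal. In bacteria the plasmid is maintained by a high-copy ColE1/pUC-type origin and selected with ampicillin through AmpR. A partial f1 origin and lac promoter/operator remnants are also annotated.

The MCP moiety binds MS2 stem-loop RNA structures, so the fusion can be artificially recruited to a transcript carrying such hairpins. This fits the stated purpose of an RNA-binding protein tethering screen, in which tethered proteins are assessed for effects on mRNA stability and translation. The reporter itself is not part of this plasmid. V5 allows detection of the fusion protein. After the expression cassette there is an FRT site immediately upstream of a hygromycin resistance gene and an SV40 poly(A) signal, with only a small SV40 promoter fragment annotated nearby. This layout resembles FLP-mediated integration systems, in which hygromycin resistance becomes expressed after recombination at a genomic FRT site, although the record does not state that use.

Two full-sequence records are provided, of 10,645 and 10,048 nt. They show the same features in the same order but differ in length, and the difference appears to fall in the ADAR region. Both are shorter than the sum of the catalogued backbone and insert sizes.
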