Addgene plasmid #155395: ADAR
Purpose: For use in RBP tethering screen
Depositing lab: Eugene Yeo. Depositing organization: University of California, San Diego (UCSD). Publication: Large-scale tethered function assays identify factors that regulate mRNA stability and translation. Luo EC, Nathanson JL, Tan FE, Schwartz JL, Schmok JC, Shankar A, Markmiller S, Yee BA, Sathe S, Pratt GA, Scaletta DB, Ha Y, Hill DE, Aigner S, Yeo GW. Nat Struct Mol Biol. 2020 Oct;27(10):989-1000. doi: 10.1038/s41594-020-0477-6. Epub 2020 Aug 17. PubMed 32807991.
Backbone
  Vector backbone: E2.pEF5-DEST-FL-V5-MCP
  Backbone size w/o insert (bp): 7357
  Vector type: Mammalian Expression
Growth in bacteria
  Bacterial resistance: Ampicillin, 100 μg/mL
  Growth temperature: 37°C
  Growth strain: DH5alpha
  Copy number: High Copy
Gene/Insert
  Gene/Insert name: ADAR (alt name: Accession: BC038227)
  Species: H. sapiens (human)
  Insert size (bp): 3681
  Mutation: none
  Entrez Gene: ADAR (a.k.a. ADAR1, AGS6, DRADA, DSH, DSRAD, G1P1, IFI-4, IFI4, K88DSRBP, P136)
  Promoter: EF-1a
  Tag / fusion protein: V5-MCP (C terminal on backbone)
  Cloning method: Gateway Cloning
  Sequencing primers: 5′ TAATACGACTCACTATAGGG; 3′ gctcgagtctagagggc
Resource information
  A portion of this plasmid was derived from a plasmid made by: DNASU Plasmid Repository Center for Personalized Diagnostics Biodesign Institute
Terms and licenses: Academic/Nonprofit Terms; Industry Terms: Not Available to Industry
How to cite: ADAR was a gift from Eugene Yeo (Addgene plasmid # 155395)
