>Addgene plasmid #155395 | ADAR | depositor partial sequence | sequence record 300799 | Insert Sequence
ATGAATCCGCGGCAGGGGTATTCCCTCAGCGGATACTACACCCATCCATTTCAAGGCTATGAGCACAGAC
AGCTCAGATACCAGCAGCCTGGGCCAGGATCTTCCCCCAGTAGTTTCCTGCTTAAGCAAATAGAATTTCT
CAAGGGGCAGCTCCCAGAAGCACCGGTGATTGGAAAGCAGACACCGTCACTGCCACCTTCCCTCCCAGGA
CTCCGGCCAAGGTTTCCAGTACTACTTGCCTCCAGTACCAGAGGCAGGCAAGTGGACATCAGGGGTGTCC
CCAGGGGCGTGCATCTCGGAAGTCAGGGGCTCCAGAGAGGGTTCCAGCATCCTTCACCACGTGGCAGGAG
TCTGCCACAGAGAGGTGTTGATTGCCTTTCCTCACATTTCCAGGAACTGAGTATCTACCAAGATCAGGAA
CAAAGGATCTTAAAGTTCCTGGAAGAGCTTGGGGAAGGGAAGGCCACCACAGCACATGATCTGTCTGGGA
AACTTGGGACTCCGAAGAAAGAAATCAATCGAGTTTTATACTCCCTGGCAAAGAAGGGCAAGCTACAGAA
AGAGGCAGGAACACCCCCTTTGTGGAAAATCGCGGTCTCCACTCAGGCTTGGAACCAGCACAGCGGAGTG
GTAAGACCAGACGGTCATAGCCAAGGAGCCCCAAACTCAGACCCGAGTTTGGAACCGGAAGACAGAAACT
CCACATCTGTCTCAGAAGATCTTCTTGAGCCTTTTATTGCAGTCTCAGCTCAGGCTTGGAACCAGCACAG
CGGAGTGGTAAGACCAGACAGTCATAGCCAAGGATCCCCAAACTCAGACCCAGGTTTGGAACCTGAAGAC
AGCAACTCCACATCTGCCTTGGAAGATCCTCTTGAGTTTTTAGACATGGCCGAGATCAAGGAGAAAATCT
GCGACTATCTCTTCAATGTGTCTGACTCCTCTGCCCTGAATTTGGCTAAAAATATTGGCCTTACCAAGGC
CCGAGATATAAATGCTGTGCTAATTGACATGGAAAGGCAGGGGGATGTCTATAGACAAGGGACAACCCCT
CCCATATGGCATTTGACAGACAAGAAGCGAGAGAGGATGCAAATCAAGAGAAATACGAACAGTGTTCCTG
AAACCGCTCCAGCTGCAATCCCTGAGACCAAAAGAAACGCAGAGTTCCTCACCTGTAATATACCCACATC
AAATGCCTCAAATAACATGGTAACCACAGAAAAAGTGGAGAATGGGCAGGAACCTGTCATAAAGTTAGAA
AACAGGCAAGAGGCCAGACCAGAACCAGCAAGACTGAAACCACCTGTTCATTACAATGGCCCCTCAAAAG
CAGGGTATGTTGACTTTGAAAATGGCCAGTGGGCCACAGATGACATCCCAGATGACTTGAATAGTATCCG
CGCAGCACCAGGTGAGTTTCGAGCCATCATGGAGATGCCCTCCTTCTACAGTCATGGCTTGCCACGGTGT
TCACCCTACAAGAAACTGACAGAGTGCCAGCTGAAGAACCCCATCAGCGGGCTGTTAGAATATGCCCAGT
TCGCTAGTCAAACCTGTGAGTTCAACATGATAGAGCAGAGTGGACCACCCCATGAACCTCGATTTAAATT
CCAGGTTGTCATCAATGGCCGAGAGTTTCCCCCAGCTGAAGCTGGAAGCAAGAAAGTGGCCAAGCAGGAT
GCAGCTATGAAAGCCATGACAATTCTGCTAGAGGAAGCCAAAGCCAAGGACAGTGGAAAATCAGAAGAAT
CATCCCACTATTCCACAGAGAAAGAATCAGAGAAGACTGCAGAGTCCCAGACCCCCACCCCTTCAGCCAC
ATCCTTCTTTTCTGGGAAGAGCCCCGTCACCACACTGCTTGAGTGTATGCACAAATTGGGGAACTCCTGC
GAATTCCGTCTCCTGTCCAAAGAAGGCCCTGCCCATGAACCCAAGTTCCAATACTGTGTTGCAGTGGGAG
CCCAAACTTTCCCCAGTGTGAGTGCTCCCAGCAAGAAAGTGGCAAAGCAGATGGCCGCAGAGGAAGCCAT
GAAGGCCCTGCATGGGGAGGCGACCAACTCCATGGCTTCTGATAACCAGCCTGAAGGTATGATCTCAGAG
TCACTTGATAACTTGGAATCCATGATGCCCAACAAGGTCAGGAAGATTGGCGAGCTCGTGAGATACCTGA
ACACCAACCCTGTGGGTGGCCTTTTGGAGTACGCCCGCTCCCATGGCTTTGCTGCTGAATTCAAGTTGGT
CGACCAGTCCGGACCTCCTCACGAGCCCAAGTTCGTTTACCAAGCAAAAGTTGGGGGTCGCTGGTTCCCA
GCCGTCTGCGCACACAGCAAGAAGCAAGGCAAGCAGGAAGCAGCAGATGCGGCTCTCCGTGTCTTGATTG
GGGAGAACGAGAAGGCAGAACGCATGGGTTTCACAGAGGTAACCCCAGTGACAGGGGCCAGTCTCAGAAG
AACTATGCTCCTCCTCTCAAGGTCCCCAGAAGCACAGCCAAAGACACTCCCTCTCACTGGCAGCACCTTC
CATGACCAGATAGCCATGCTGAGCCACCGGTGCTTCAACACTCTGACTAACAGCTTCCAGCCCTCCTTGC
TCGGCCGCAAGATTCTGGCCGCCATCATTATGAAAAAAGACTCTGAGGACATGGGTGTCGTCGTCAGCTT
GGGAACAGGGAATCGCTGTGTAAAAGGAGATTCTCTCAGCCTAAAAGGAGAAACTGTCAATGACTGCCAT
GCAGAAATAATCTCCCGGAGAGGCTTCATCAGGTTTCTCTACAGTGAGTTAATGAAATACAACTCCCAGA
CTGCGAAGGATAGTATATTTGAACCTGCTAAGGGAGGAGAAAAGCTCCAAATAAAAAAGACTGTGTCATT
CCATCTGTATATCAGCACTGCTCCGTGTGGAGATGGCGCCCTCTTTGACAAGTCCTGCAGCGACCGTGCT
ATGGAAAGCACAGAATCCCGCCACTACCCTGTCTTCGAGAATCCCAAACAAGGAAAGCTCCGCACCAAGG
TGGAGAACGGAGAAGGCACAATCCCTGTGGAATCCAGTGACATTGTGCCTACGTGGGATGGCATTCGGCT
CGGGGAGAGACTCCGTACCATGTCCTGTAGTGACAAAATCCTACGCTGGAACGTGCTGGGCCTGCAAGGG
GCACTGTTGACCCACTTCCTGCAGCCCATTTATCTCAAATCTGTCACATTGGGTTACCTTTTCAGCCAAG
GGCATCTGACCCGTGCTATTTGCTGTCGTGTGACAAGAGATGGGAGTGCATTTGAGGATGGACTACGACA
TCCCTTTATTGTCAACCACCCCAAGGTTGGCAGAGTCAGCATATATGATTCCAAAAGGCAATCCGGGAAG
ACTAAGGAGACAAGCGTCAACTGGTGTCTGGCTGATGGCTATGACCTGGAGATCCTGGACGGTACCAGAG
GCACTGTGGATGGGCCACGGAATGAATTGTCCCGGGTCTCCAAAAAGAACATTTTTCTTCTATTTAAGAA
GCTCTGCTCCTTCCGTTACCGCAGGGATCTACTGAGACTCTCCTATGGTGAGGCCAAGAAAGCTGCCCGT
GACTACGAGACGGCCAAGAACTACTTCAAAAAAGGCCTGAAGGATATGGGCTATGGGAACTGGATTAGCA
AACCCCAGGAGGAAAAGAACTTTTATCTCTGCCCAGTATTG
